>Addgene plasmid #238972 | pAAV_hSyn1_SypHer3s_mito | addgene full sequence | sequence record 481762 | Addgene NGS Result
CTGGCTGGTTTATTGCTGATAAATCTGGAGCCGGTGAGCGTGGGTCTCGCGGTATCATTGCAGCACTGGG
GCCAGATGGTAAGCCCTCCCGTATCGTAGTTATCTACACGACGGGGAGTCAGGCAACTATGGATGAACGA
AATAGACAGATCGCTGAGATAGGTGCCTCACTGATTAAGCATTGGTAACTGTCAGACCAAGTTTACTCAT
ATATACTTTAGATTGATTTAAAACTTCATTTTTAATTTAAAAGGATCTAGGTGAAGATCCTTTTTGATAA
TCTCATGACCAAAATCCCTTAACGTGAGTTTTCGTTCCACTGAGCGTCAGACCCCGTAGAAAAGATCAAA
GGATCTTCTTGAGATCCTTTTTTTCTGCGCGTAATCTGCTGCTTGCAAACAAAAAAACCACCGCTACCAG
CGGTGGTTTGTTTGCCGGATCAAGAGCTACCAACTCTTTTTCCGAAGGTAACTGGCTTCAGCAGAGCGCA
GATACCAAATACTGTTCTTCTAGTGTAGCCGTAGTTAGGCCACCACTTCAAGAACTCTGTAGCACCGCCT
ACATACCTCGCTCTGCTAATCCTGTTACCAGTGGCTGCTGCCAGTGGCGATAAGTCGTGTCTTACCGGGT
TGGACTCAAGACGATAGTTACCGGATAAGGCGCAGCGGTCGGGCTGAACGGGGGGTTCGTGCACACAGCC
CAGCTTGGAGCGAACGACCTACACCGAACTGAGATACCTACAGCGTGAGCTATGAGAAAGCGCCACGCTT
CCCGAAGGGAGAAAGGCGGACAGGTATCCGGTAAGCGGCAGGGTCGGAACAGGAGAGCGCACGAGGGAGC
TTCCAGGGGGAAACGCCTGGTATCTTTATAGTCCTGTCGGGTTTCGCCACCTCTGACTTGAGCGTCGATT
TTTGTGATGCTCGTCAGGGGGGCGGAGCCTATGGAAAAACGCCAGCAACGCGGCCTTTTTACGGTTCCTG
GCCTTTTGCTGGCCTTTTGCTCACATGTCCTGCAGGCAGCTGCGCGCTCGCTCGCTCACTGAGGCCGCCC
GGGCGTCGGGCGACCTTTGGTCGCCCGGCCTCAGTGAGCGAGCGAGCGCGCAGAGAGGGAGTGGCCAACT
CCATCACTAGGGGTTCCTGCGGCCGCACGCGTCGTTACATAACTTACGGTAAATGGCCCGCCTGGCTGAC
CGCCCAACGACCCCCGCCCATTGACGTCAATAATGACGTATGTTCCCATAGTAACGCCAATAGGGACTTT
CCATTGACGTCAATGGGTGGAGTATTTACGGTAAACTGCCCACTTGGCAGTACATCAAGTGTATCATATG
CCAAGTACGCCCCCTATTGACGTCAATGACGGTAAATGGCCCGCCTGGCATTATGCCCAGTACATGACCT
TATGGGACTTTCCTACTTGGCAGTACATCTACGTATTAGTCATCGCTATTACCATGGCTCGAGAGTGCAA
GTGGGTTTTAGGACCAGGATGAGGCGGGGTGGGGGTGCCTACCTGACGACCGACCCCGACCCACTGGACA
AGCACCCAACCCCCATTCCCCAAATTGCGCATCCCCTATCAGAGAGGGGGAGGGGAAACAGGATGCGGCG
AGGCGCGTGCGCACTGCCAGCTTCAGCACCGCGGACAGTGCCTTCGCCCCCGCCTGGCGGCGCGCGCCAC
CGCCGCCTCAGCACTGAAGGCGCGCTGACGTCACTCGCCGGTCCCCCGCAAACTCCCCTTCCCGGCCACC
TTGGTCGCGTCCGCGCCGCCGCCGGCCCAGCCGGACCGCACCACGCGAGGCGCGAGATAGGGGGGCACGG
GCGCGACCATCTGCGCTGCGGCGCCGGCGACTCAGCGCTGCCTCAGTCTGCGGTGGGCAGCGGAGGAGTC
GTGTCGTGCCTGAGAGCGCAGGAATTCGCCACCATGTCCGTCCTGACGCCGCTGCTGCTGCGGGGCTTGA
CAGGCTCGGCCCGGCGGCTCCCAGTGCCGCGCGCCAAGATCCATTCGTTGGGGGATCTGTCCGTCCTGAC
GCCGCTGCTGCTGCGGGGCTTGACAGGCTCGGCCCGGCGGCTCCCAGTGCCGCGCGCCAAGATCCATTCG
TTGGGGGATCCATCCGGACCGCTGCACATTGGTTTGATTCCCACAGTTGGACCGTACCTGCTACCGCATA
TTATCCCTATGCTGCACCAGACCTTTCCAAAGCTGGAAATGTATCTGCATGAAGCACAGACCCACCAGTT
ACTGGCGCAACTGGACAGCGGCAAACTCGATTGCGTGATCCTCGCGCTGGTGAAAGAGAGCGAAGCATTC
ATTGAAGTGCCGTTGTTTGATGAGCCAATGTTGCTGGCTATCTATGAAGATCACCCGTGGGCGAACCGCG
AATGCGTACCGATGGCCGATCTGGCAGGGGAAAAACTGCTGATGCTGGAAGATGGTCACTCTTTGCGCGA
TCAGGCAATGTCCGCCGGCTTCAACAGCGACAACGTCTATATCATGGCCGACAAGCAGAAGAACGGCATC
AAGGCCAACTTCAAGATCCGCCACAACGTCGAGGACGGCAGCGTGCAGCTCGCCGACCACTACCAGCAGA
ACACCCCCATCGGCGACGGCCCCGTGCTGCTGCCCGACAACCACTACCTGAGCTTCCAGTCCGTCCTGAG
CAAAGACCCCAACGAGAAGCGCGATCACATGGTCCTGCAGGAGTTCGTGACCGCCGCCGGGATCACTCTC
GGCATGGACGAGCTGTACAACGTGGATGGCGGTAGCGGTGGCACCGGCAGCAAGGGCGAGGAGCTGTTCA
CCGGGGTGGTGCCCATCCTGGTCGAGCTGGACGGCGACGTAAACGGCCACAAGTTCAGCGTGTCCGGCGA
GGGCGAGGGCGATGCCACCTACGGCAAGCTGACCCTGAAGCTGATCTGCACCACCGGCAAGCTGCCCGTG
CCCTGGCCCACCCTCGTGACCACCCTCGGCTACGGCCTGAAGTGCTTCGCCCGCTACCCCGACCACATGA
AGCAGCACGACTTCTTCAAGTCCGCCATGCCCGAAGGCTACGTCCAGGAGCGCACCATCTTCTTCAAGGA
CGACGGCAACTACAAGACCCGCGCCGAGGTGAAGTTCGAGGGCGACACCCTGGTGAACCGCATCGAGCTG
AAGGGCATCGGCTTCAAGGAGGACGGCAACATCCTGGGGCACAAGCTGGAGTACAACGGCACCGGTTTCT
GTTTTGAAGCCGGGGCGGATGAAGATACACACTTCCGCGCGACCAGCCTGGAAACTCTGCGCAACATGGT
GGCGGCAGGTAGCGGGATCACTTTACTGCCAGCGCTGGCTGTGCCGCCGGAGCGCAAACGCGATGGGGTT
GTTTATCTGCCGTGCATTAAGCCGGAACCACGCCGCACTATTGGCCTGGTTTATCGTCCTGGCTCACCGC
TGCGCAGCCGCTATGAGCAGCTGGCAGAGGCCATCCGCGCAAGAATGGATGGCCATTTCGATAAAGTTTT
AAAACAGGCGGTTTAAAAGCTTGCCTCGAGCAGCGCTGCTCGAGAGATCTACGGGTGGCATCCCTGTGAC
CCCTCCCCAGTGCCTCTCCTGGCCCTGGAAGTTGCCACTCCAGTGCCCACCAGCCTTGTCCTAATAAAAT
TAAGTTGCATCATTTTGTCTGACTAGGTGTCCTTCTATAATATTATGGGGTGGAGGGGGGTGGTATGGAG
CAAGGGGCAAGTTGGGAAGACAACCTGTAGGGCCTGCGGGGTCTATTGGGAACCAAGCTGGAGTGCAGTG
GCACAATCTTGGCTCACTGCAATCTCCGCCTCCTGGGTTCAAGCGATTCTCCTGCCTCAGCCTCCCGAGT
TGTTGGGATTCCAGGCATGCATGACCAGGCTCAGCTAATTTTTGTTTTTTTGGTAGAGACGGGGTTTCAC
CATATTGGCCAGGCTGGTCTCCAACTCCTAATCTCAGGTGATCTACCCACCTTGGCCTCCCAAATTGCTG
GGATTACAGGCGTGAACCACTGCTCCCTTCCCTGTCCTTCTGATTTTGTAGGTAACCACGTGCGGACCGA
GCGGCCGCAGGAACCCCTAGTGATGGAGTTGGCCACTCCCTCTCTGCGCGCTCGCTCGCTCACTGAGGCC
GGGCGACCAAAGGTCGCCCGACGCCCGGGCTTTGCCCGGGCGGCCTCAGTGAGCGAGCGAGCGCGCAGCT
GCCTGCAGGGGCGCCTGATGCGGTATTTTCTCCTTACGCATCTGTGCGGTATTTCACACCGCATA
[95 nt withheld, positions 4266-4360]
T
[46 nt withheld, positions 4362-4407]
C
[141 nt withheld, positions 4409-4549]
CCTTTGACGTTGGAGTCCACGTTCTTT
[37 nt withheld, positions 4577-4613]
ACTCTATCTCGGGCTATTCTTTTGATTTATAAGGGATTTTGCCGATTTCGGTCTATTGGTTAAAAAATGA
GCTGATTTAACAAAAATTTAACGCGAATTTTAACAAAATATTAACGTTTACAATTTTATGGTGCACTCTC
AGTACAATCTGCTCTGATGCCGCATAGTTAAGCCAGCCCCGACACCCGCCAACACCCGCTGACGCGCCCT
GACGGGCTTGTCTGCTCCCGGCATCCGCTTACAGACAAGCTGTGACCGTCTCCGGGAGCTGCATGTGTCA
GAGGTTTTCACCGTCATCACCGAAACGCGCGAGACGAAAGGGCCTCGTGATACGCCTATTTTTATAGGTT
AATGTCATGATAATAATGGTTTCTTAGACGTCAGGTGGCACTTTTCGGGGAAATGTGCGCGGAACCCCTA
TTTGTTTATTTTTCTAAATACATTCAAATATGTATCCGCTCATGAGACAATAACCCTGATAAATGCTTCA
ATAATATTGAAAAAGGAAGAGTATGAGTATTCAACATTTCCGTGTCGCCCTTATTCCCTTTTTTGCGGCA
TTTTGCCTTCCTGTTTTTGCTCACCCAGAAACGCTGGTGAAAGTAAAAGATGCTGAAGATCAGTTGGGTG
CACGAGTGGGTTACATCGAACTGGATCTCAACAGCGGTAAGATCCTTGAGAGTTTTCGCCCCGAAGAACG
TTTTCCAATGATGAGCACTTTTAAAGTTCTGCTATGTGGCGCGGTATTATCCCGTATTGACGCCGGGCAA
GAGCAACTCGGTCGCCGCATACACTATTCTCAGAATGACTTGGTTGAGTACTCACCAGTCACAGAAAAGC
ATCTTACGGATGGCATGACAGTAAGAGAATTATGCAGTGCTGCCATAACCATGAGTGATAACACTGCGGC
CAACTTACTTCTGACAACGATCGGAGGACCGAAGGAGCTAACCGCTTTTTTGCACAACATGGGGGATCAT
GTAACTCGCCTTGATCGTTGGGAACCGGAGCTGAATGAAGCCATACCAAACGACGAGCGTGACACCACGA
TGCCTGTAGCAATGGCAACAACGTTGCGCAAACTATTAACTGGCGAACTACTTACTCTAGCTTCCCGGCA
ACAATTAATAGACTGGATGGAGGCGGATAAAGTTGCAGGACCACTTCTGCGCTCGGCCCTTCCGG
Features (pLannotate 1.2.2; 16 found; start..end, strand, type, name):
    359..947     +  rep_origin     ori: high-copy-number ColE1/pMB1/pBR322/pUC origin of replication
   1020..1047    +  repeat_region  AAV2 ITR (fragment): inverted terminal repeat of adeno-associated virus serotype 2 inverted
   1076..1103    +  repeat_region  AAV2 ITR (fragment): inverted terminal repeat of adeno-associated virus serotype 2 inverted
   1153..1456    +  enhancer       CMV enhancer: human cytomegalovirus immediate early enhancer
   1464..1911    +  promoter       hSyn promoter: human synapsin I promoter; confers neuron-specific expression (Kügler et al., 2003)
   1924..1998    +  CDS            COX8 presequence: mitochondrial presequence of human cytochrome c oxidase subunit VIII (Rizutto et al., 1989)
   2018..2091    +  CDS            COX8 presequence (fragment): mitochondrial presequence of human cytochrome c oxidase subunit VIII (Rizutto et al., 1989)
   2113..3516    +  CDS            HyPer-3: improved fluorescent indicator for intracellular H2O2 (Bilan et al., 2013)
   3553..4029    +  polyA_signal   hGH poly(A) signal: human growth hormone polyadenylation signal
   4069..4209    +  repeat_region  AAV2 ITR: inverted terminal repeat of adeno-associated virus serotype 2 inverted
   4214..4265    -  misc_feature   bom (fragment): basis of mobility region from pBR322
   4284..4739    +  rep_origin     f1 ori (sequence partly withheld): f1 bacteriophage origin of replication; arrow indicates direction of (+) strand synthesis
   4740..4789    -  misc_feature   bom (fragment): basis of mobility region from pBR322
   4891..4926    -  CDS            rop (fragment): Rop protein, which maintains plasmids at low copy number; rop
   5021..5125    +  promoter       AmpR promoter: bla
   5126..188     +  CDS            AmpR (across the origin): β-lactamase; bla; confers resistance to ampicillin, carbenicillin, and related antibiotics
