[The description below was written by a language model from this plasmid's Addgene catalogue record and pLannotate feature annotations shown in this document.]
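Description:
pAAV_hSyn1_SypHer3s_mito is an adeno-associated virus transfer plasmid (backbone listed as pAAV9, about 5.8 kb) for expressing the genetically encoded fluorescent pH indicator SypHer3s in the mitochondrial matrix of mammalian neurons. It is maintained in bacteria through a high-copy ColE1/pUC-type origin and selected with ampicillin via the bla gene and its promoter. An f1 phage origin and small remnants of pBR322 bom and rop sequences are also present in the backbone.

The expression cassette lies between AAV2 inverted terminal repeats, which are the cis elements needed for replication and packaging of the genome into AAV particles. The downstream ITR is annotated as complete, whereas the upstream one is detected only as two short fragments, which may reflect the difficulty of sequencing or annotating these repeats. Within the cassette, a CMV enhancer sits directly upstream of the human synapsin I promoter, which confers neuron-specific transcription. The open reading frame begins with tandem copies of the cytochrome c oxidase subunit VIII presequence, a mitochondrial import signal. The catalogue lists three copies, while the automated annotation identifies two. The sensor coding sequence follows and is labelled HyPer-3 in the feature table, consistent with SypHer3s belonging to the HyPer family of probes and differing only slightly in sequence. A human growth hormone polyadenylation signal terminates the transcript.

The construct can be used for direct transfection or for producing recombinant AAV to image mitochondrial matrix pH in neurons. The associated publication concerns in vivo dynamics of acidosis and oxidative stress during acute ischemic stroke in a rodent model.
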