Addgene plasmid #238972: pAAV_hSyn1_SypHer3s_mito
Purpose: Mammalian neurons SypHer3s expression targeted to the mitochondrial matrix
Depositing lab: Dmitry Bilan. Depositing organization: Shemyakin-Ovchinnikov Institute of Bioorganic Chemistry. Publication: In vivo dynamics of acidosis and oxidative stress in the acute phase of an ischemic stroke in a rodent model. Kelmanson IV, Shokhina AG, Kotova DA, Pochechuev MS, Ivanova AD, Kostyuk AI, Panova AS, Borodinova AA, Solotenkov MA, Stepanov EA, Raevskii RI, Moshchenko AA, Pak VV, Ermakova YG, van Belle GJC, Tarabykin V, Balaban PM, Fedotov IV, Fedotov AB, Conrad M, Bogeski I, Katschinski DM, Doeppner TR, Bahr M, Zheltikov AM, Belousov VV, Bilan DS. Redox Biol. 2021 Nov 3;48:102178. doi: 10.1016/j.redox.2021.102178. PubMed 34773835.
Backbone
  Vector backbone: pAAV9
  Vector type: Mammalian Expression, AAV
Growth in bacteria
  Bacterial resistance: Ampicillin, 100 μg/mL
  Growth temperature: 37°C
  Growth strain: NEB Stable
  Copy number: High Copy
Gene/Insert
  Gene/Insert name: SypHer3s
  Species: Synthetic
  Promoter: hSyn1
  Tag / fusion protein: 3x Cytochrome C Oxidase Subunit VIII presequense (N terminal on insert)
  Cloning method: Restriction Enzyme; 5′ cloning site Unknown (unknown if destroyed)
Terms and licenses: Academic/Nonprofit Terms; Industry Terms: Not Available to Industry
Depositor comments: Also named pAAV9_hSyn1_SypHer3s_mito in Kelmanson et al. 2021.
How to cite: pAAV_hSyn1_SypHer3s_mito was a gift from Dmitry Bilan (Addgene plasmid # 238972 ; http://n2t.net/addgene:238972 ; RRID:Addgene_238972)
